Addgene plasmid #38226: pTH730-staRLuc
Depositing lab: Tobias von der Haar. Depositing organization: London and South East University Group (LASE). Publication: Translation elongation can control translation initiation on eukaryotic mRNAs. Chu D, Kazana E, Bellanger N, Singh T, Tuite MF, von der Haar T. EMBO J. 2014 Jan 1;33(1):21-34. doi: 10.1002/embj.201385651. Epub 2013 Dec 19. PubMed 24357599.
Backbone
  Vector backbone: pCENBEVY-U
  Backbone size w/o insert (bp): 6614
  Total vector size (bp): 7532
  Vector type: Yeast Expression
  Selectable markers: URA3
Growth in bacteria
  Bacterial resistance: Ampicillin, 100 μg/mL
  Growth temperature: 37°C
  Growth strain: DH5alpha
  Copy number: High Copy
Gene/Insert
  Gene/Insert name: Renilla Luciferase (alt name: RLuc)
  Species: Synthetic; Renilla reniformis
  Insert size (bp): 941
  GenBank ID: AF043450.1
  Promoter: TDH3 (=GPD)
  Cloning method: Restriction Enzyme; 5′ cloning site BamHI (not destroyed); 3′ cloning site HindIII (not destroyed)
  Sequencing primers: 5′ M13r; 3′ M13f
Resource information
  A portion of this plasmid was derived from a plasmid made by: The RLuc gene originated from a plasmid kindly provided by Dr David Bedwell (University of Alabama, Birmingham). Salas-Marco J, Bedwell DM (2004) Molecular and Cellular Biology 24:7769-7778.
Terms and licenses: Academic/Nonprofit Terms; Industry Terms: Not Available to Industry
How to cite: pTH730-staRLuc was a gift from Tobias von der Haar (Addgene plasmid # 38226 ; http://n2t.net/addgene:38226 ; RRID:Addgene_38226)
