[The description below was written by a language model from this plasmid's Addgene catalogue record and pLannotate feature annotations shown in this document.]
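Description:
pTH730-staRLuc is a yeast expression plasmid built on the pCENBEVY-U backbone, a centromeric E. coli–S. cerevisiae shuttle vector of about 7.5 kb. In yeast it is maintained through a CEN6/ARS element, which normally gives stable, low-copy propagation. Selection is through the URA3 auxotrophic marker, driven by its own promoter and counterselectable with 5-FOA. In bacteria it replicates from a high-copy ColE1/pUC-type origin and is selected with ampicillin via the bla gene. An f1 origin, lac promoter/operator and lacZα remnants, and flanking T3 and T7 promoters are carried over from the parental cloning vector.

The payload is a Renilla reniformis luciferase (RLuc) coding sequence of roughly 0.93 kb, listed as synthetic/Renilla in origin and cloned between BamHI and HindIII sites that are both retained. It is placed downstream of the strong constitutive TDH3 (GPD/GAP) promoter and is followed by an ADH1 fragment and the ADH1 terminator. The backbone is bidirectional: an ADH1 promoter points away from the TDH3 promoter toward a short polylinker remnant and an ADH2 terminator. No coding sequence is annotated in this second cassette, so it appears to be empty.

The record does not explain the "sta" prefix in the name or how this RLuc version differs from other variants. The associated publication examines how translation elongation can influence translation initiation on eukaryotic mRNAs. This suggests the plasmid serves as a luminescent reporter for measuring gene expression and translation in yeast.
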