Features (pLannotate 1.2.2; 26 found; start..end, strand, type, name):
     70..573     -  misc_feature   CEN/ARS: S. cerevisiae CEN6 centromere fused to an autonomously replicating sequence
    610..714     +  promoter       AmpR promoter: bla
    715..1575    +  CDS            AmpR: β-lactamase; bla; confers resistance to ampicillin, carbenicillin, and related antibiotics
   1746..2334    +  rep_origin     ori: high-copy-number ColE1/pMB1/pBR322/pUC origin of replication
   2517..2609    +  CDS            lacI (fragment): lac repressor; lacI; The lac repressor binds to the lac operator to inhibit transcription in E. coli. This inhibition can be relieved by adding lactose or isopropyl-β-D-thiogalactopyranoside (IPTG).
   2622..2643    +  protein_bind   CAP binding site: CAP binding activates transcription in the presence of cAMP. E. coli catabolite activator protein
   2658..2688    +  promoter       lac promoter: promoter for the E. coli lac operon
   2696..2712    +  protein_bind   lac operator: The lac repressor binds to the lac operator to inhibit transcription in E. coli. This inhibition can be relieved by adding lactose or isopropyl-β-D-thiogalactopyranoside (IPTG). lac repressor encoded by lacI
   2757..2775    +  promoter       T3 promoter: promoter for bacteriophage T3 RNA polymerase
   2787..2808    -  misc_feature   MCS (fragment): pBluescript multiple cloning site
   2823..3122    -  terminator     ADH2 terminator: transcription terminator for the S. cerevisiae alcohol dehydrogenase 2 (ADH2) gene
   3137..3160    +  misc_feature   MCS (fragment): pUC18/19 multiple cloning site
   3160..3551    -  promoter       ADH1 promoter: S. cerevisiae ADH1; promoter for alcohol dehydrogenase 1
   3564..4208    +  promoter       GAP promoter: S. cerevisiae TDH3; promoter for glyceraldehyde-3-phosphate dehydrogenase
   4216..5148    +  CDS            LUCI_RENRE: Experimental evidence at protein level: Swiss-Prot protein existence level 1. Upon binding the substrate, the enzyme catalyzes an oxygenation, producing a very short-lived hydroperoxide that cyclizes into a dioxetanone structure, which collapses, releasing a CO(2) molecule. The spontaneous breakdown of the dioxetanone releases the energy (about 50 kcal/mole) that is necessary to generate the excited state of the coelenteramide product, which is the singlet form of the monoanion. In vivo the product undergoes the process of nonradiative energy transfer to an accessory protein, a green fluoresce
   5160..5291    +  CDS            ADH1 (fragment): ADH1_YEAST - Also known as ADC1. Experimental evidence at protein level: Swiss-Prot protein existence level 1. This isozyme preferentially catalyzes the conversion of primary unbranched alcohols to their corresponding aldehydes. Also shows activity toward secondary alcohols. From Saccharomyces cerevisiae (strain ATCC 204508 / S288c) (Baker's yeast).
   5295..5482    +  terminator     ADH1 terminator: S. cerevisiae ADH1; transcription terminator for the S. cerevisiae alcohol dehydrogenase 1 (ADH1) gene
   5512..5536    -  misc_feature   MCS (fragment): pBluescript multiple cloning site
   5545..5563    -  promoter       T7 promoter: promoter for bacteriophage T7 RNA polymerase
   5566..5723    +  CDS            lacZα (fragment): LacZα fragment of β-galactosidase; lacZ fragment
   5731..6186    +  rep_origin     f1 ori (sequence partly withheld): f1 bacteriophage origin of replication; arrow indicates direction of (+) strand synthesis
   6187..6236    -  misc_feature   bom (fragment): basis of mobility region from pBR322
   6315..7118    -  CDS            URA3: orotidine-5'-phosphate decarboxylase, required for uracil biosynthesis; S. cerevisiae URA3; yeast auxotrophic marker, counterselectable with 5-fluoroorotic acid (5-FOA)
   7119..7334    -  promoter       URA3 promoter: S. cerevisiae URA3
   7345..7392    -  misc_feature   bom (fragment): basis of mobility region from pBR322
   7494..1       -  CDS            rop (fragment) (across the origin): Rop protein, which maintains plasmids at low copy number; rop
>Addgene plasmid #38226 | pTH730-staRLuc | depositor full sequence | sequence record 56725 | pTH730-staRLuc sequence 7528 bps
GACGAAAGGGCCTCGTGATACGCCTATTTTTATAGGTTAATGTCATGATAATAATGGTTTCTTAGGACGG
ATCGCTTGCCTGTAACTTACACGCGCCTCGTATCTTTTAATGATGGAATAATTTGGGAATTTACTCTGTG
TTTATTTATTTTTATGTTTTGTATTTGGATTTTAGAAAGTAAATAAAGAAGGTAGAAGAGTTACGGAATG
AAGAAAAAAAAATAAACAAAGGTTTAAAAAATTTCAACAAAAAGCGTACTTTACATATATATTTATTAGA
CAAGAAAAGCAGATTAAATAGATATACATTCGATTAACGATAAGTAAAATGTAAAATCACAGGATTTTCG
TGTGTGGTCTTCTACACAGACAAGATGAAACAATTCGGCATTAATACCTGAGAGCAGGAAGAGCAAGATA
AAAGGTAGTATTTGTTGGCGATCCCCCTAGAGTCTTTTACATCTTCGGAAAACAAAAACTATTTTTTCTT
TAATTTCTTTTTTTACTTTCTATTTTTAATTTATATATTTATATTAAAAAATTTAAATTATAATTATTTT
TATAGCACGTGATGAAAAGGACCCAGGTGGCACTTTTCGGGGAAATGTGCGCGGAACCCCTATTTGTTTA
TTTTTCTAAATACATTCAAATATGTATCCGCTCATGAGACAATAACCCTGATAAATGCTTCAATAATATT
GAAAAAGGAAGAGTATGAGTATTCAACATTTCCGTGTCGCCCTTATTCCCTTTTTTGCGGCATTTTGCCT
TCCTGTTTTTGCTCACCCAGAAACGCTGGTGAAAGTAAAAGATGCTGAAGATCAGTTGGGTGCACGAGTG
GGTTACATCGAACTGGATCTCAACAGCGGTAAGATCCTTGAGAGTTTTCGCCCCGAAGAACGTTTTCCAA
TGATGAGCACTTTTAAAGTTCTGCTATGTGGCGCGGTATTATCCCGTATTGACGCCGGGCAAGAGCAACT
CGGTCGCCGCATACACTATTCTCAGAATGACTTGGTTGAGTACTCACCAGTCACAGAAAAGCATCTTACG
GATGGCATGACAGTAAGAGAATTATGCAGTGCTGCCATAACCATGAGTGATAACACTGCGGCCAACTTAC
TTCTGACAACGATCGGAGGACCGAAGGAGCTAACCGCTTTTTTTCACAACATGGGGGATCATGTAACTCG
CCTTGATCGTTGGGAACCGGAGCTGAATGAAGCCATACCAAACGACGAGCGTGACACCACGATGCCTGTA
GCAATGGCAACAACGTTGCGCAAACTATTAACTGGCGAACTACTTACTCTAGCTTCCCGGCAACAATTAA
TAGACTGGATGGAGGCGGATAAAGTTGCAGGACCACTTCTGCGCTCGGCCCTTCCGGCTGGCTGGTTTAT
TGCTGATAAATCTGGAGCCGGTGAGCGTGGGTCTCGCGGTATCATTGCAGCACTGGGGCCAGATGGTAAG
CCCTCCCGTATCGTAGTTATCTACACGACGGGCAGTCAGGCAACTATGGATGAACGAAATAGACAGATCG
CTGAGATAGGTGCCTCACTGATTAAGCATTGGTAACTGTCAGACCAAGTTTACTCATATATACTTTAGAT
TGATTTAAAACTTCATTTTTAATTTAAAAGGATCTAGGTGAAGATCCTTTTTGATAATCTCATGACCAAA
ATCCCTTAACGTGAGTTTTCGTTCCACTGAGCGTCAGACCCCGTAGAAAAGATCAAAGGATCTTCTTGAG
ATCCTTTTTTTCTGCGCGTAATCTGCTGCTTGCAAACAAAAAAACCACCGCTACCAGCGGTGGTTTGTTT
GCCGGATCAAGAGCTACCAACTCTTTTTCCGAAGGTAACTGGCTTCAGCAGAGCGCAGATACCAAATACT
GTCCTTCTAGTGTAGCCGTAGTTAGGCCACCACTTCAAGAACTCTGTAGCACCGCCTACATACCTCGCTC
TGCTAATCCTGTTACCAGTGGCTGCTGCCAGTGGCGATAAGTCGTGTCTTACCGGGTTGGACTCAAGACG
ATAGTTACCGGATAAGGCGCAGCGGTCGGGCTGAACGGGGGGTTCGTGCACACAGCCCAGCTTGGAGCGA
ACGACCTACACCGAACTGAGATACCTACAGCGTGAGCATTGAGAAAGCGCCACGCTTCCCGAAGGGAGAA
AGGCGGACAGGTATCCGGTAAGCGGCAGGGTCGGAACAGGAGAGCGCACGAGGGAGCTTCCAGGGGGGAA
CGCCTGGTATCTTTATAGTCCTGTCGGGTTTCGCCACCTCTGACTTGAGCGTCGATTTTTGTGATGCTCG
TCAGGGGGGCCGAGCCTATGGAAAAACGCCAGCAACGCGGCCTTTTTACGGTTCCTGGCCTTTTGCTGGC
CTTTTGCTCACATGTTCTTTCCTGCGTTATCCCCTGATTCTGTGGATAACCGTATTACCGCCTTTGAGTG
AGCTGATACCGCTCGCCGCAGCCGAACGACCGAGCGCAGCGAGTCAGTGAGCGAGGAAGCGGAAGAGCGC
CCAATACGCAAACCGCCTCTCCCCGCGCGTTGGCCGATTCATTAATGCAGCTGGCACGACAGGTTTCCCG
ACTGGAAAGCGGGCAGTGAGCGCAACGCAATTAATGTGAGTTAGCTCACTCATTAGGCACCCCAGGCTTT
ACACTTTATGCTTCCGGCTCGTATGTTGTGTGGAATTGTGAGCGGATAACAATTTCACACAGGAAACAGC
TATGACCATGATTACGCCAAGCTCGAAATTAACCCTCACTAAAGGGAACAAAAGCTGGTACCGGGCCCCC
CCTCGAGGGCATGCGAAGGAAAATGAGAAATATCGAGGGAGACGATTCAGAGGAGCAGGACAAACTATAA
CCGACTGTTTGTTGGAGGATGCCGTACATAACGAACACTGCTGAAGCTACCATGTCTACAGTTTAGAGGA
ATGGGTACAACTCACAGGCGAGGGATGGTGTTCACTCGTGCTAGCAAACGCGGTGGGAGCAAAAAGTAGA
ATATTATCTTTTATTCGTGAAACTTCGAACACTGTCATCTAAAGATGCTATATACTAATATAGGCATACT
TGATAATGAAAACTATAAATCGTAAAGACATAAGAGATCCGCTTATTTAGAGTGTCGAATTCGAGCTCGG
TACCCGGGGAGTTGATTGTAGCTTGGTATAGCTTGAAATATTGTGCAGAAAAAGAAACAAGGAAGAAAGG
GAACGAGAACAATGACGAGGAAACAAAAGATTAATAATTGCAGGTCTATTTATACTTGATAGCAAGACAG
CAAACTTTTTTTATTTCAAATTCAAGTAACTGGAAGGAAGGCCGTATACCGTTGCTCATTAGAGAGTAGT
GTGCGTGAATGAAGGAAGGAAAAAGTTTCGTGTGTTCGAAGATACCCCTCATCAGCTCTGGAACAACGAC
ATCTGTTGGTGCTGTCTTTGTCGTTAATTTTTTCCTTTAGTGTCTTCCATCATTTTTTTTGTCATTGCGG
ATATGGTGAGACAACAACGGGGGAGAGAGAAAAGAAAAAAAAAGAAAAGAATCCGGGAGTTTATCATTAT
CAATACTGCCATTTCAAAGAATACGTAAATAATTAATAGTAGTGATTTTCCTAACTTTATTTAGTCAAAA
AATTAGCCTTTTAATTCTGCTGTAACCCGTACATGCCCAAAATAGGGGGCGGGTTACACAGAATATATAA
CATCGTAGGTGTCTGGGTGAACAGTTTATTCCTGGCATCCACTAAATATAATGGAGCCCGCTTTTTAAGC
TGGCATCCAGAAAAAAAAAGAATCCCAGCACCAAAATATTGTTTTCTTCACCAACCATCAGTTCATAGGT
CCATTCTCTTAGCGCAACTACAGAGAACAGGGGCACAAACAGGCAAAAAACGGGCACAACCTCAATGGAG
TGATGCAACCTGCCTGGAGTAAATGATGACACAAGGCAATTGACCCACGCATGTATCTATCTCATTTTCT
TACACCTTCTATTACCTTCTGCTCTCTCTGATTTGGAAAAAGCTGAAAAAAAAGGTTGAAACCAGTTCCC
TGAAATTATTCCCCTACTTGACTAATAAGTATATAAAGAACGGTAGGTATTGATTGTAATTCTGTAAATC
TATTTCTTAAACTTCTTAAATTCTACTTTTATAGTTAGTCTTTTTTTTAGTTTTAAAACACCAAGAACTT
AGTTTCGACGGATCCATGACTTCGAAAGTTTATGATCCAGAACAAAGGAAACGGATGATAACTGGTCCGC
AGTGGTGGGCCAGATGTAAACAAATGAATGTTCTTGATTCATTTATTAATTATTATGATTCAGAAAAACA
TGCAGAAAATGCTGTTATTTTTTTACATGGTAACGCGGCCTCTTCTTATTTATGGCGACATGTTGTGCCA
CATATTGAGCCAGTAGCGCGGTGTATTATACCAGACCTTATTGGTATGGGCAAATCAGGCAAATCTGGTA
ATGGTTCTTATAGGTTACTTGATCATTACAAATATCTTACTGCATGGTTTGAACTTCTTAATTTACCAAA
GAAGATCATTTTTGTCGGCCATGATTGGGGTGCTTGTTTGGCATTTCATTATAGCTATGAGCATCAAGAT
AAGATCAAAGCAATAGTTCACGCTGAAAGTGTAGTAGATGTGATTGAATCATGGGATGAATGGCCTGATA
TTGAAGAAGATATTGCGTTGATCAAATCTGAAGAAGGAGAAAAAATGGTTTTGGAGAATAACTTCTTCGT
GGAAACCATGTTGCCATCAAAAATCATGAGAAAGTTAGAACCAGAAGAATTTGCAGCATATCTTGAACCA
TTCAAAGAGAAAGGTGAAGTTCGTCGTCCAACATTATCATGGCCTCGTGAAATCCCGTTAGTAAAAGGTG
GTAAACCTGACGTTGTACAAATTGTTAGGAATTATAATGCTTATCTACGTGCAAGTGATGATTTACCAAA
AATGTTTATTGAATCGGACCCAGGATTCTTTTCCAATGCTATTGTTGAAGGTGCCAAGAAGTTTCCTAAT
ACTGAATTTGTCAAAGTAAAAGGTCTTCATTTTTCGCAAGAAGATGCACCTGATGAAATGGGAAAATATA
TCAAATCGTTCGTTGAGCGAGTTCTCAAAAATGAACAAATGTCGTAAAAGCTTTGGACTTCTTCGCCAGA
GGTTTGGTCAAGTCTCCAATCAAGGTTGTCGGCTTGTCTACCTTGCCAGAAATTTACGAAAAGATGGAAA
AGGGTCAAATCGTTGGTAGATACGTTGTTGACACTTCTAAATAAGCGAATTTCTTATGATTTATGATTTT
TATTATTAAATAAGTTATAAAAAAAATAAGTGTATACAAATTTTAAAGTGACTCTTAGGTTTTAAAACGA
AAATTCTTGTTCTTGAGTAACTCTTTCCTGTAGGTCAGGTTGCTTTCTCAGGTATAGCATGAGGTCGCTC
TTATTGACCACACCTCTACCGGCATGCCCGAAATTCCCCTACCCTATGAAAAGCGGCCGCCACCGCGGTG
GAGCTCCAATTCGCCCTATAGTGAGTCGTATTACAATTCACTGGCCGTCGTTTTACAACGTCGTGACTGG
GAAAACCCTGGCGTTACCCAACTTAATCGCCTTGCAGCACATCCCCCCTTCGCCAGCTGGCGTAATAGCG
AAGAGGCCCGCACCGATCGCCCTTCCCAACAGTTGCGCAGCCTGAATGGCGAATGGCGCG
[124 nt withheld, positions 5731-5854]
C
[91 nt withheld, positions 5856-5946]
A
[49 nt withheld, positions 5948-5996]
CCTTTGACGTTGGAGTCCACGTTCTTT
[37 nt withheld, positions 6024-6060]
ACCCTATCTCGGTCTATTCTTTTGATTTATAAGGGATTTTGCCGATTTCGGCCTATTGGTTAAAAAATGA
GCTGATTTAACAAAAATTTAACGCGAATTTTAACAAAATATTAACGTTTACAATTTCCTGATGCGGTATT
TTCTCCTTACGCATCTGTGCGGTATTTCACACCGCAGGGTAATAACTGATATAATTAAATTGAAGCTCTA
ATTTGTGAGTTTAGTATACATGCATTTACTTATAATACAGTTTTTTAGTTTTGCTGGCCGCATCTTCTCA
AATATGCTTCCCAGCCTGCTTTTCTGTAACGTTCACCCTCTACCTTAGCATCCCTTCCCTTTGCAAATAG
TCCTCTTCCAACAATAATAATGTCAGATCCTGTAGAGACCACATCATCCACGGTTCTATACTGTTGACCC
AATGCGTCTCCCTTGTCATCTAAACCCACACCGGGTGTCATAATCAACCAATCGTAACCTTCATCTCTTC
CACCCATGTCTCTTTGAGCAATAAAGCCGATAACAAAATCTTTGTCGCTCTTCGCAATGTCAACAGTACC
CTTAGTATATTCTCCAGTAGATAGGGAGCCCTTGCATGACAATTCTGCTAACATCAAAAGGCCTCTAGGT
TCCTTTGTTACTTCTTCTGCCGCCTGCTTCAAACCGCTAACAATACCTGGGCCCACCACACCGTGTGCAT
TCGTAATGTCTGCCCATTCTGCTATTCTGTATACACCCGCAGAGTACTGCAATTTGACTGTATTACCAAT
GTCAGCAAATTTTCTGTCTTCGAAGAGTAAAAAATTGTACTTGGCGGATAATGCCTTTAGCGGCTTAACT
GTGCCCTCCATGGAAAAATCAGTCAAGATATCCACATGTGTTTTTAGTAAACAAATTTTGGGACCTAATG
CTTCAACTAACTCCAGTAATTCCTTGGTGGTACGAACATCCAATGAAGCACACAAGTTTGTTTGCTTTTC
GTGCATGATATTAAATAGCTTGGCAGCAACAGGACTAGGATGAGTAGCAGCACGTTCCTTATATGTAGCT
TTCGACATGATTTATCTTCGTTTCCTGCAGGTTTTTGTTCTGTGCAGTTGGGTTAAGAATACTGGGCAAT
TTCATGTTTCTTCAACACTACATATGCGTATATATACCAATCTAAGTCTGTGCTCCTTCCTTCGTTCTTC
CTTCTGTTCGGAGATTACCGAATCAAAAAAATTTCAAAGAAACCGAAATCAAAAAAAAGAATAAAAAAAA
AATGATGAATTGAATTGAAAAGCGTGGTGCACTCTCAGTACAATCTGCTCTGATGCCGCATAGTTAAGCC
AGCCCCGACACCCGCCAACACCCGCTGACGCGCCCTGACGGGCTTGTCTGCTCCCGGCATCCGCTTACAG
ACAAGCTGTGACCGTCTCCGGGAGCTGCATGTGTCAGAGGTTTTCACCGTCATCACCGAAACGCGCGA
