>Addgene plasmid #38226 | pTH730-staRLuc | addgene partial sequence | sequence record 54603 | yADH1-F
GTTTGCTGTCTTGCTATCAAGTATAAATAGACCTGCAATTATTAATCTTTTGTTTCCTCGTCATTGTTCT
CGTTCCCTTTCTTCCTTGTTTCTTTTTCTGCACAATATTTCAAGCTATACCAAGCTACAATCAACTCCCC
GGGTACCGAGCTCGAATTCGACACTCTAAATAAGCGGATCTCTTATGTCTTTACGATTTATAGTTTTCAT
TATCAAGTATGCCTATATTAGTATATAGCATCTTTAGATGACAGTGTTCGAAGTTTCACGAATAAAAGAT
AATATTCTACTTTTTGCTCCCACCGCGTTTGCTAGCACGAGTGAACACCATCCCTCGCCTGTGAGTTGTA
CCCATTCCTCTAAACTGTAGACATGGTAGCTTCAGCAGTGTTCGTTATGTACGGCATCCTCCAACAAACA
GTCGGTTATAGTTTGTCCTGCTCCTCTGAATCGTCTCCCTCGATATTTCTCATTTTCCTTCGCATGCCCT
CGAGGGGGGGCCCGGTACCAGCTTTTGTTCCCTTTAGTGAGGGTTAATTTCGAGCTTGGCGTAATCATGG
TCATAGCTGTTTCCTGTGTGAAATTGTTATCCGCTCACAATTCCACACAACATACGAGCCGGAAGCATAA
AGTGTAAAGCCTGGGGTGCCTAATGAGTGAGCTAACTCACATTAATTGCGTTGCGCTCACTGCCCGCTTT
CCAGTCGGGAAACCTGTCGTGCCAGCTGCATTAATGAATCGGCCAACGCGCGGGGAGAGGCGGTTTGCGT
ATTGGGCGCTCTTCCGCTTCCTCGCTCACTGACTCGCTGCGCTCGGTCGTTCGGCTGCGGCGAGCGGTAT
CAGCTCACTCAAAGGCGGTAAT
