>Addgene plasmid #38226 | pTH730-staRLuc | addgene partial sequence | sequence record 55175 | GPDpro-F 5'-CGGTAGGTATTGATTGTAATTCTG-3'
AATTCTACTTTTATAGTTAGTCTTTTTTTTAGTTTTAAAACACCAAGAACTTAGTTTCGACGGATCCATG
ACTTCGAAAGTTTATGATCCAGAACAAAGGAAACGGATGATAACTGGTCCGCAGTGGTGGGCCAGATGTA
AACAAATGAATGTTCTTGATTCATTTATTAATTATTATGATTCAGAAAAACATGCAGAAAATGCTGTTAT
TTTTTTACATGGTAACGCGGCCTCTTCTTATTTATGGCGACATGTTGTGCCACATATTGAGCCAGTAGCG
CGGTGTATTATACCAGACCTTATTGGTATGGGCAAATCAGGCAAATCTGGTAATGGTTCTTATAGGTTAC
TTGATCATTACAAATATCTTACTGCATGGTTTGAACTTCTTAATTTACCAAAGAAGATCATTTTTGTCGG
CCATGATTGGGGTGCTTGTTTGGCATTTCATTATAGCTATGAGCATCAAGATAAGATCAAAGCAATAGTT
CACGCTGAAAGTGTAGTAGATGTGATTGAATCATGGGATGAATGGCCTGATATTGAAGAAGATATTGCGT
TGATCAAATCTGAAGAAGGAGAAAAAATGGTTTTGGAGAATAACTTCTTCGTGGAAACCATGTTGCCATC
AAAAATCATGAGAAAGTTAGAACCAGAAGAATTTGCAGCATATCTTGAACCATTCAAAGAGAAAGGTGAA
GTTCGTCGTCCAACATTATCATGGCCTCGTGAAATCCCGTTAGTAAAAGGTGGTAAACCTGACGTTGTAC
AAATTGTTAGGAATTATAATGCTTATCTACGTGCAAGTGATGATTTACCAAAAATGTTTAT
